Addgene plasmid #90883: RRM2 E4.3 gRNA
Purpose: 3rd generation lentiviral gRNA plasmid targeting human RRM2
Depositing lab: Iain Cheeseman. Depositing organization: Whitehead Institute for Biomedical Research. Publication: Large-Scale Analysis of CRISPR/Cas9 Cell-Cycle Knockouts Reveals the Diversity of p53-Dependent Responses to Cell-Cycle Defects. McKinley KL, Cheeseman IM. Dev Cell. 2017 Feb 27;40(4):405-420.e2. doi: 10.1016/j.devcel.2017.01.012. Epub 2017 Feb 16. PubMed 28216383.
Backbone
  Vector backbone: pLenti-sgRNA
  Backbone manufacturer: Eric Lander & David Sabatini labs (Addgene plasmid #71409)
  Backbone size w/o insert (bp): 9151
  Vector type: Lentiviral, CRISPR
  Selectable markers: Puromycin
Growth in bacteria
  Bacterial resistance: Ampicillin, 100 μg/mL
  Growth temperature: 37°C
  Growth strain: NEB Stable
  Copy number: Unknown
Gene/Insert
  Gene/Insert name: RRM2 (Guide Designation E4.3) (alt name: pKMKO series)
  gRNA/shRNA sequence: CACCgCCGGCCCTTCCCATTGGCTT
  Species: H. sapiens (human)
  Promoter: U6
  Cloning method: Restriction Enzyme; 5′ cloning site BsmBI (destroyed during cloning); 3′ cloning site BsmBI (destroyed during cloning)
  Sequencing primers: 5′ hU6-F (5'-GAGGGCCTATTTCCCATGATT-3'); 3′ EF1a-R (5'-CACGGCGACTACTGCACTTA-3')
Terms and licenses: Academic/Nonprofit Terms; Industry Terms: Not Available to Industry
Depositor comments: Please note that gRNA target sequence listed is not strictly the 20nt spacer sequence, but also contains the 5' BsmBI overhang. For more information about knockout human cell lines generated using this plasmid, please see http://cellcycleknockouts.wi.mit.edu/ .
How to cite: RRM2 E4.3 gRNA was a gift from Iain Cheeseman (Addgene plasmid # 90883 ; http://n2t.net/addgene:90883 ; RRID:Addgene_90883)
