[The description below was written by a language model from this plasmid's Addgene catalogue record and pLannotate feature annotations shown in this document.]
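Description:
RRM2 E4.3 gRNA is a third-generation lentiviral CRISPR guide plasmid built on the pLenti-sgRNA backbone and designed to express a single guide RNA against human RRM2. The guide (designation E4.3, part of the pKMKO series) was inserted between two BsmBI sites that were destroyed during cloning. This places it directly downstream of the human U6 RNA polymerase III promoter and upstream of the S. pyogenes sgRNA scaffold, which is annotated as a tracrRNA fragment. The plasmid carries no Cas9, so the nuclease must be supplied separately in the target cells. A second cassette uses the EF-1α core promoter to drive puromycin N-acetyltransferase, allowing selection of transduced mammalian cells, and is followed by a WPRE to enhance transcript expression.

The viral framework is typical of third-generation, self-inactivating HIV-1 vectors. An RSV promoter replaces the U3 region of the truncated 5' LTR, making genomic RNA production Tat-independent. It is followed by the Ψ packaging signal with a partial gag sequence, the RRE for Rev-dependent nuclear export, a cPPT/CTS and a ΔU3 3' LTR that inactivates LTR promoter activity after integration. An SV40 poly(A) signal and SV40 origin lie outside the LTRs. In bacteria the plasmid replicates from a high-copy ColE1/pUC-type origin with ampicillin resistance, and it also carries an f1 origin. The small lac, RSF ori and lacZα fragments are backbone remnants.

The sequenced record is 7,302 nt, shorter than the 9,151 bp listed for the empty backbone. That difference would fit loss of a stuffer fragment during guide cloning, although the record does not say so. The plasmid was used to generate knockout human cell lines in a large-scale analysis of cell-cycle genes.
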