Features (pLannotate 1.2.2; 28 found; start..end, strand, type, name):
      1..33      +  rep_origin     RSF ori (fragment): Plasmids containing the RSF 1030 origin of replication can be propagated in E. coli cells that contain additional plasmids with compatible origins.
     35..127     +  CDS            lacI (fragment): lac repressor; lacI; The lac repressor binds to the lac operator to inhibit transcription in E. coli. This inhibition can be relieved by adding lactose or isopropyl-β-D-thiogalactopyranoside (IPTG).
    140..161     +  protein_bind   CAP binding site: CAP binding activates transcription in the presence of cAMP. E. coli catabolite activator protein
    176..206     +  promoter       lac promoter: promoter for the E. coli lac operon
    214..230     +  protein_bind   lac operator: The lac repressor binds to the lac operator to inhibit transcription in E. coli. This inhibition can be relieved by adding lactose or isopropyl-β-D-thiogalactopyranoside (IPTG). lac repressor encoded by lacI
    275..293     +  promoter       T3 promoter: promoter for bacteriophage T3 RNA polymerase
    321..547     +  promoter       RSV promoter: Rous sarcoma virus enhancer/promoter
    548..728     +  LTR            5' LTR (truncated): truncated 5' long terminal repeat (LTR) from HIV-1
    775..900     +  misc_feature   HIV-1 Ψ: packaging signal of human immunodeficiency virus type 1
    884..1247    +  CDS            HIV-1 gag (fragment): gag protein from human immunodeficiency virus 1; gag
   1393..1626    +  misc_feature   RRE: The Rev response element (RRE) of HIV-1 allows for Rev-dependent mRNA export from the nucleus to the cytoplasm.
   2003..2029    +  CDS            Rev (fragment): human immunodeficiency virus 1 (HIV-1) Rev protein; rev; enhances nuclear export of unspliced and incompletely spliced viral mRNAs
   2033..2273    +  promoter       U6 promoter: RNA polymerase III promoter for human U6 snRNA
   2321..2388    +  misc_RNA       tracrRNA (fragment): trans-activating CRISPR RNA for the Streptococcus pyogenes CRISPR/Cas9 system
   2437..2554    +  misc_feature   cPPT/CTS: central polypurine tract and central termination sequence of HIV-1
   2623..2834    +  promoter       EF-1α core promoter: core promoter for human elongation factor EF-1α
   2860..3459    +  CDS            PuroR (fragment): puromycin N-acetyltransferase; pac from Streptomyces; confers resistance to puromycin
   3475..4063    +  misc_feature   WPRE: woodchuck hepatitis virus posttranscriptional regulatory element
   4114..4133    +  misc_feature   cPPT/CTS (fragment): central polypurine tract and central termination sequence of HIV-1
   4135..4368    +  LTR            3' LTR (ΔU3): self-inactivating 3' long terminal repeat (LTR) from HIV-1
   4446..4567    +  polyA_signal   SV40 poly(A) signal: SV40 polyadenylation signal
   4607..4742    +  rep_origin     SV40 ori: SV40 origin of replication
   4763..4781    -  promoter       T7 promoter: promoter for bacteriophage T7 RNA polymerase
   4789..4944    +  CDS            lacZα (fragment): LacZα fragment of β-galactosidase; lacZ fragment
   4949..5377    +  rep_origin     f1 ori (sequence partly withheld): f1 bacteriophage origin of replication; arrow indicates direction of (+) strand synthesis
   5430..5534    +  promoter       AmpR promoter: bla
   5535..6395    +  CDS            AmpR: β-lactamase; bla; confers resistance to ampicillin, carbenicillin, and related antibiotics
   6566..7154    +  rep_origin     ori: high-copy-number ColE1/pMB1/pBR322/pUC origin of replication
>Addgene plasmid #90883 | RRM2 E4.3 gRNA | addgene full sequence | sequence record 183364 | Addgene NGS Result
AGCGCAGCGAGTCAGTGAGCGAGGAAGCGGAAGAGCGCCCAATACGCAAACCGCCTCTCCCCGCGCGTTG
GCCGATTCATTAATGCAGCTGGCACGACAGGTTTCCCGACTGGAAAGCGGGCAGTGAGCGCAACGCAATT
AATGTGAGTTAGCTCACTCATTAGGCACCCCAGGCTTTACACTTTATGCTTCCGGCTCGTATGTTGTGTG
GAATTGTGAGCGGATAACAATTTCACACAGGAAACAGCTATGACCATGATTACGCCAAGCGCGCAATTAA
CCCTCACTAAAGGGAACAAAAGCTGGAGCTGCAAGCTTAATGTAGTCTTATGCAATACTCTTGTAGTCTT
GCAACATGGTAACGATGAGTTAGCAACATGCCTTACAAGGAGAGAAAAAGCACCGTGCATGCCGATTGGT
GGAAGTAAGGTGGTACGATCGTGCCTTATTAGGAAGGCAACAGACGGGTCTGACATGGATTGGACGAACC
ACTGAATTGCCGCATTGCAGAGATATTGTATTTAAGTGCCTAGCTCGATACATAAACGGGTCTCTCTGGT
TAGACCAGATCTGAGCCTGGGAGCTCTCTGGCTAACTAGGGAACCCACTGCTTAAGCCTCAATAAAGCTT
GCCTTGAGTGCTTCAAGTAGTGTGTGCCCGTCTGTTGTGTGACTCTGGTAACTAGAGATCCCTCAGACCC
TTTTAGTCAGTGTGGAAAATCTCTAGCAGTGGCGCCCGAACAGGGACTTGAAAGCGAAAGGGAAACCAGA
GGAGCTCTCTCGACGCAGGACTCGGCTTGCTGAAGCGCGCACGGCAAGAGGCGAGGGGCGGCGACTGGTG
AGTACGCCAAAAATTTTGACTAGCGGAGGCTAGAAGGAGAGAGATGGGTGCGAGAGCGTCAGTATTAAGC
GGGGGAGAATTAGATCGCGATGGGAAAAAATTCGGTTAAGGCCAGGGGGAAAGAAAAAATATAAATTAAA
ACATATAGTATGGGCAAGCAGGGAGCTAGAACGATTCGCAGTTAATCCTGGCCTGTTAGAAACATCAGAA
GGCTGTAGACAAATACTGGGACAGCTACAACCATCCCTTCAGACAGGATCAGAAGAACTTAGATCATTAT
ATAATACAGTAGCAACCCTCTATTGTGTGCATCAAAGGATAGAGATAAAAGACACCAAGGAAGCTTTAGA
CAAGATAGAGGAAGAGCAAAACAAAAGTAAGACCACCGCACAGCAAGCGGCCGCTGATCTTCAGACCTGG
AGGAGGAGATATGAGGGACAATTGGAGAAGTGAATTATATAAATATAAAGTAGTAAAAATTGAACCATTA
GGAGTAGCACCCACCAAGGCAAAGAGAAGAGTGGTGCAGAGAGAAAAAAGAGCAGTGGGAATAGGAGCTT
TGTTCCTTGGGTTCTTGGGAGCAGCAGGAAGCACTATGGGCGCAGCGTCAATGACGCTGACGGTACAGGC
CAGACAATTATTGTCTGGTATAGTGCAGCAGCAGAACAATTTGCTGAGGGCTATTGAGGCGCAACAGCAT
CTGTTGCAACTCACAGTCTGGGGCATCAAGCAGCTCCAGGCAAGAATCCTGGCTGTGGAAAGATACCTAA
AGGATCAACAGCTCCTGGGGATTTGGGGTTGCTCTGGAAAACTCATTTGCACCACTGCTGTGCCTTGGAA
TGCTAGTTGGAGTAATAAATCTCTGGAACAGATTTGGAATCACACGACCTGGATGGAGTGGGACAGAGAA
ATTAACAATTACACAAGCTTAATACACTCCTTAATTGAAGAATCGCAAAACCAGCAAGAAAAGAATGAAC
AAGAATTATTGGAATTAGATAAATGGGCAAGTTTGTGGAATTGGTTTAACATAACAAATTGGCTGTGGTA
TATAAAATTATTCATAATGATAGTAGGAGGCTTGGTAGGTTTAAGAATAGTTTTTGCTGTACTTTCTATA
GTGAATAGAGTTAGGCAGGGATATTCACCATTATCGTTTCAGACCCACCTCCCAACCCCGAGGGGACCCA
GAGAGGGCCTATTTCCCATGATTCCTTCATATTTGCATATACGATACAAGGCTGTTAGAGAGATAATTAG
AATTAATTTGACTGTAAACACAAAGATATTAGTACAAAATACGTGACGTAGAAAGTAATAATTTCTTGGG
TAGTTTGCAGTTTTAAAATTATGTTTTAAAATGGACTATCATATGCTTACCGTAACTTGAAAGTATTTCG
ATTTCTTGGCTTTATATATCTTGTGGAAAGGACGAAACACCGCCGGCCCTTCCCATTGGCTTGTTTAAGA
GCTATGCTGGAAACAGCATAGCAAGTTTAAATAAGGCTAGTCCGTTATCAACTTGAAAAAGTGGCACCGA
GTCGGTGCTTTTTTTGAATTCTAGATCTTGAGACAAATGGCAGTATTCATCCACAATTTTAAAAGAAAAG
GGGGGATTGGGGGGTACAGTGCAGGGGAAAGAATAGTAGACATAATAGCAACAGACATACAAACTAAAGA
ATTACAAAAACAAATTACAAAAATTCAAAATTTTCGGGTTTATTACAGGGACAGCAGAGATCCACTTTGG
CGCCGGCTCGAGTGGCTCCGGTGCCCGTCAGTGGGCAGAGCGCACATCGCCCACAGTCCCCGAGAAGTTG
GGGGGAGGGGTCGGCAATTGAACCGGTGCCTAGAGAAGGTGGCGCGGGGTAAACTGGGAAAGTGATGTCG
TGTACTGGCTCCGCCTTTTTCCCGAGGGTGGGGGAGAACCGTATATAAGTGCAGTAGTCGCCGTGAACGT
TCTTTTTCGCAACGGGTTTGCCGCCAGAACACAGGTGTCGTGACGCGGGATCCGCCACCATGACCGAGTA
CAAGCCCACGGTGCGCCTCGCCACCCGCGACGACGTCCCCAGGGCCGTACGCACCCTCGCCGCCGCGTTC
GCCGACTACCCCGCCACGCGCCACACCGTCGATCCGGACCGCCACATCGAGCGGGTCACCGAGCTGCAAG
AACTCTTCCTCACGCGCGTCGGGCTCGACATCGGCAAGGTGTGGGTCGCGGACGACGGCGCCGCGGTGGC
GGTCTGGACCACGCCGGAGAGCGTCGAAGCGGGGGCGGTGTTCGCCGAGATCGGCCCGCGCATGGCCGAG
TTGAGCGGTTCCCGGCTGGCCGCGCAGCAACAGATGGAAGGCCTCCTGGCGCCGCACCGGCCCAAGGAGC
CCGCGTGGTTCCTGGCCACCGTCGGAGTCTCGCCCGACCACCAGGGCAAGGGTCTGGGCAGCGCCGTCGT
GCTCCCCGGAGTGGAGGCGGCCGAGCGCGCCGGGGTGCCCGCCTTCCTGGAGACCTCCGCGCCCCGCAAC
CTCCCCTTCTACGAGCGGCTCGGCTTCACCGTCACCGCCGACGTCGAGGTGCCCGAAGGACCGCGCACCT
GGTGCATGACCCGCAAGCCCGGTGCCTGAACGCGTTAAGTCGACAATCAACCTCTGGATTACAAAATTTG
TGAAAGATTGACTGGTATTCTTAACTATGTTGCTCCTTTTACGCTATGTGGATACGCTGCTTTAATGCCT
TTGTATCATGCTATTGCTTCCCGTATGGCTTTCATTTTCTCCTCCTTGTATAAATCCTGGTTGCTGTCTC
TTTATGAGGAGTTGTGGCCCGTTGTCAGGCAACGTGGCGTGGTGTGCACTGTGTTTGCTGACGCAACCCC
CACTGGTTGGGGCATTGCCACCACCTGTCAGCTCCTTTCCGGGACTTTCGCTTTCCCCCTCCCTATTGCC
ACGGCGGAACTCATCGCCGCCTGCCTTGCCCGCTGCTGGACAGGGGCTCGGCTGTTGGGCACTGACAATT
CCGTGGTGTTGTCGGGGAAATCATCGTCCTTTCCTTGGCTGCTCGCCTGTGTTGCCACCTGGATTCTGCG
CGGGACGTCCTTCTGCTACGTCCCTTCGGCCCTCAATCCAGCGGACCTTCCTTCCCGCGGCCTGCTGCCG
GCTCTGCGGCCTCTTCCGCGTCTTCGCCTTCGCCCTCAGACGAGTCGGATCTCCCTTTGGGCCGCCTCCC
CGCGTCGACTTTAAGACCAATGACTTACAAGGCAGCTGTAGATCTTAGCCACTTTTTAAAAGAAAAGGGG
GGACTGGAAGGGCTAATTCACTCCCAACGAAGACAAGATCTGCTTTTTGCTTGTACTGGGTCTCTCTGGT
TAGACCAGATCTGAGCCTGGGAGCTCTCTGGCTAACTAGGGAACCCACTGCTTAAGCCTCAATAAAGCTT
GCCTTGAGTGCTTCAAGTAGTGTGTGCCCGTCTGTTGTGTGACTCTGGTAACTAGAGATCCCTCAGACCC
TTTTAGTCAGTGTGGAAAATCTCTAGCAGTACGTATAGTAGTTCATGTCATCTTATTATTCAGTATTTAT
AACTTGCAAAGAAATGAATATCAGAGAGTGAGAGGAACTTGTTTATTGCAGCTTATAATGGTTACAAATA
AAGCAATAGCATCACAAATTTCACAAATAAAGCATTTTTTTCACTGCATTCTAGTTGTGGTTTGTCCAAA
CTCATCAATGTATCTTATCATGTCTGGCTCTAGCTATCCCGCCCCTAACTCCGCCCATCCCGCCCCTAAC
TCCGCCCAGTTCCGCCCATTCTCCGCCCCATGGCTGACTAATTTTTTTTATTTATGCAGAGGCCGAGGCC
GCCTCGGCCTCTGAGCTATTCCAGAAGTAGTGAGGAGGCTTTTTTGGAGGCCTAGGGACGTACCCAATTC
GCCCTATAGTGAGTCGTATTACGCGCGCTCACTGGCCGTCGTTTTACAACGTCGTGACTGGGAAAACCCT
GGCGTTACCCAACTTAATCGCCTTGCAGCACATCCCCCTTTCGCCAGCTGGCGTAATAGCGAAGAGGCCC
GCACCGATCGCCCTTCCCAACAGTTGCGCAGCCTGAATGGCGAATGGG
[124 nt withheld, positions 4949-5072]
C
[91 nt withheld, positions 5074-5164]
A
[49 nt withheld, positions 5166-5214]
CCTTTGACGTTGGAGTCCACGTTCTTT
[37 nt withheld, positions 5242-5278]
ACCCTATCTCGGTCTATTCTTTTGATTTATAAGGGATTTTGCCGATTTCGGCCTATTGGTTAAAAAATGA
GCTGATTTAACAAAAATTTAACGCGAATTTTAACAAAATATTAACGCTTACAATTTAGGTGGCACTTTTC
GGGGAAATGTGCGCGGAACCCCTATTTGTTTATTTTTCTAAATACATTCAAATATGTATCCGCTCATGAG
ACAATAACCCTGATAAATGCTTCAATAATATTGAAAAAGGAAGAGTATGAGTATTCAACATTTCCGTGTC
GCCCTTATTCCCTTTTTTGCGGCATTTTGCCTTCCTGTTTTTGCTCACCCAGAAACGCTGGTGAAAGTAA
AAGATGCTGAAGATCAGTTGGGTGCACGAGTGGGTTACATCGAACTGGATCTCAACAGCGGTAAGATCCT
TGAGAGTTTTCGCCCCGAAGAACGTTTTCCAATGATGAGCACTTTTAAAGTTCTGCTATGTGGCGCGGTA
TTATCCCGTATTGACGCCGGGCAAGAGCAACTCGGTCGCCGCATACACTATTCTCAGAATGACTTGGTTG
AGTACTCACCAGTCACAGAAAAGCATCTTACGGATGGCATGACAGTAAGAGAATTATGCAGTGCTGCCAT
AACCATGAGTGATAACACTGCGGCCAACTTACTTCTGACAACGATCGGAGGACCGAAGGAGCTAACCGCT
TTTTTGCACAACATGGGGGATCATGTAACTCGCCTTGATCGTTGGGAACCGGAGCTGAATGAAGCCATAC
CAAACGACGAGCGTGACACCACGATGCCTGTAGCAATGGCAACAACGTTGCGCAAACTATTAACTGGCGA
ACTACTTACTCTAGCTTCCCGGCAACAATTAATAGACTGGATGGAGGCGGATAAAGTTGCAGGACCACTT
CTGCGCTCGGCCCTTCCGGCTGGCTGGTTTATTGCTGATAAATCTGGAGCCGGTGAGCGTGGGTCTCGCG
GTATCATTGCAGCACTGGGGCCAGATGGTAAGCCCTCCCGTATCGTAGTTATCTACACGACGGGGAGTCA
GGCAACTATGGATGAACGAAATAGACAGATCGCTGAGATAGGTGCCTCACTGATTAAGCATTGGTAACTG
TCAGACCAAGTTTACTCATATATACTTTAGATTGATTTAAAACTTCATTTTTAATTTAAAAGGATCTAGG
TGAAGATCCTTTTTGATAATCTCATGACCAAAATCCCTTAACGTGAGTTTTCGTTCCACTGAGCGTCAGA
CCCCGTAGAAAAGATCAAAGGATCTTCTTGAGATCCTTTTTTTCTGCGCGTAATCTGCTGCTTGCAAACA
AAAAAACCACCGCTACCAGCGGTGGTTTGTTTGCCGGATCAAGAGCTACCAACTCTTTTTCCGAAGGTAA
CTGGCTTCAGCAGAGCGCAGATACCAAATACTGTTCTTCTAGTGTAGCCGTAGTTAGGCCACCACTTCAA
GAACTCTGTAGCACCGCCTACATACCTCGCTCTGCTAATCCTGTTACCAGTGGCTGCTGCCAGTGGCGAT
AAGTCGTGTCTTACCGGGTTGGACTCAAGACGATAGTTACCGGATAAGGCGCAGCGGTCGGGCTGAACGG
GGGGTTCGTGCACACAGCCCAGCTTGGAGCGAACGACCTACACCGAACTGAGATACCTACAGCGTGAGCT
ATGAGAAAGCGCCACGCTTCCCGAAGGGAGAAAGGCGGACAGGTATCCGGTAAGCGGCAGGGTCGGAACA
GGAGAGCGCACGAGGGAGCTTCCAGGGGGAAACGCCTGGTATCTTTATAGTCCTGTCGGGTTTCGCCACC
TCTGACTTGAGCGTCGATTTTTGTGATGCTCGTCAGGGGGGCGGAGCCTATGGAAAAACGCCAGCAACGC
GGCCTTTTTACGGTTCCTGGCCTTTTGCTGGCCTTTTGCTCACATGTTCTTTCCTGCGTTATCCCCTGAT
TCTGTGGATAACCGTATTACCGCCTTTGAGTGAGCTGATACCGCTCGCCGCAGCCGAACGACCG
